Addgene plasmid #156483: pETM33_N_NTD
Purpose: Bacterial expression of Sars-CoV2 N_NTD protein with His-tag and GST-tag
Depositing lab: Ylva Ivarsson. Depositing organization: Uppsala University. Publication: Identification of motif-based interactions between SARS-CoV-2 protein domains and human peptide ligands pinpoint antiviral targets. Mihalic F, Benz C, Kassa E, Lindqvist R, Simonetti L, Inturi R, Aronsson H, Andersson E, Chi CN, Davey NE, Overby AK, Jemth P, Ivarsson Y. Nat Commun. 2023 Sep 13;14(1):5636. doi: 10.1038/s41467-023-41312-8. PubMed 37704626.
Backbone
  Vector backbone: pETM33
  Backbone size w/o insert (bp): 6017
  Vector type: Bacterial Expression
Growth in bacteria
  Bacterial resistance: Kanamycin, 50 μg/mL
  Growth temperature: 37°C
  Growth strain: DH5alpha
  Growth instructions: Growth in BL21 DE3 gold 37˚C after induction with 1mM 16hours 18˚C
  Copy number: High Copy
Gene/Insert
  Gene/Insert name: N_NTD
  Species: Synthetic; Severe acute respiratory syndrome coronavirus 2
  Mutation: Gene insert is codon optimized for Ecoli.
  Entrez Gene: N (a.k.a. GU280_gp10)
  Promoter: T7/LacO
  Tag / fusion protein: His-GST (N terminal on backbone)
  Cloning method: Restriction Enzyme; 5′ cloning site Nco1 (destroyed during cloning); 3′ cloning site EcoR1 (destroyed during cloning)
  Sequencing primers: 5′ CGGATCTGGAAGTTCTGTTCC; 3′ GAGTGCGGCCGCAAGCTTG
Terms and licenses: Academic/Nonprofit Terms; Industry Terms: Not Available to Industry
Depositor comments: insert amino acid sequence: GNTASWFTALTQHGKEDLKFPRGQGVPINTNSSPDDQIGYYRRATRRIRGGDGKMKDLSPRWYFYYLGTGPEAGLPYGANKDGIIWVATEGALNTPKDHIGTRNPANNAAIVLQLPQGTTLPKGFYAx
How to cite: pETM33_N_NTD was a gift from Ylva Ivarsson (Addgene plasmid # 156483 ; http://n2t.net/addgene:156483 ; RRID:Addgene_156483)
