[The description below was written by a language model from this plasmid's Addgene catalogue record and pLannotate feature annotations shown in this document.]
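Description:
pETM33_N_NTD is a bacterial expression plasmid built on the pETM33 backbone, a pET-type vector, for producing the N-terminal domain (NTD) of the SARS-CoV-2 nucleocapsid (N) protein in E. coli. The sequenced plasmid is about 6.4 kb. It replicates from a ColE1/pBR322-family origin accompanied by the bom region and the rop gene. The catalogue lists it as high copy, although Rop normally moderates copy number. Selection is by kanamycin through an aph(3')-Ia cassette. An f1 phage origin is also present, along with remnant tetracycline-resistance fragments flanking the lacI region that are typical of pET backbones and have no function here.

The expression cassette is driven by a T7 promoter directly followed by a lac operator, with a plasmid-borne lacI gene supplying repressor, so transcription depends on T7 RNA polymerase from a DE3-type host and is induced with IPTG. A phage T7 gene 10 ribosome binding site precedes an N-terminal 6xHis tag fused to Schistosoma japonicum glutathione S-transferase, followed by the N fragment of roughly 380 bp, which is synthetic and codon-optimised for E. coli. The insert was cloned between NcoI and EcoRI sites, both destroyed in the process. According to the depositor's notes the insert ends in a stop codon, so the backbone-derived His-tag sequence annotated downstream, before the T7 terminator, is presumably not translated.

The dual His-GST tag allows affinity purification on nickel or glutathione resins and use of the domain as an immobilised bait. This fits the associated study, which mapped motif-based interactions between SARS-CoV-2 protein domains and human peptide ligands.
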