Features (pLannotate 1.2.2; 21 found; start..end, strand, type, name):
      1..589     +  rep_origin     ori: high-copy-number ColE1/pMB1/pBR322/pUC origin of replication
    775..914     -  misc_feature   bom: basis of mobility region from pBR322
   1016..1207    -  CDS            rop: Rop protein, which maintains plasmids at low copy number; rop
   1224..1604    +  CDS            YPB1_ECOLX: Protein predicted: Swiss-Prot protein existence level 4. From Escherichia coli.
   1676..1967    -  CDS            TcR (fragment): tetracycline efflux protein; tet; confers resistance to tetracycline
   1982..2003    -  protein_bind   CAP binding site: CAP binding activates transcription in the presence of cAMP. E. coli catabolite activator protein
   2016..3098    -  CDS            lacI: lac repressor; lacI; The lac repressor binds to the lac operator to inhibit transcription in E. coli. This inhibition can be relieved by adding lactose or isopropyl-β-D-thiogalactopyranoside (IPTG).
   3099..3176    -  promoter       lacI promoter: lacI
   3184..3463    -  CDS            TcR (fragment): tetracycline efflux protein; tet; confers resistance to tetracycline
   3485..3503    +  promoter       T7 promoter: promoter for bacteriophage T7 RNA polymerase
   3504..3528    +  protein_bind   lac operator: The lac repressor binds to the lac operator to inhibit transcription in E. coli. This inhibition can be relieved by adding lactose or isopropyl-β-D-thiogalactopyranoside (IPTG). lac repressor encoded by lacI
   3543..3565    +  RBS            RBS: efficient ribosome binding site from bacteriophage T7 gene 10 (Olins and Rangwala, 1989)
   3578..3595    +  CDS            7xHis (fragment): 6xHis affinity tag
   3614..4267    +  CDS            GST26_SCHJA: Experimental evidence at protein level: Swiss-Prot protein existence level 1. GST isoenzymes appear to play a central role in the parasite detoxification system. Other functions are also suspected including a role in increasing the solubility of haematin in the parasite gut. From Schistosoma japonicum (Blood fluke).
   4307..4684    +  CDS            N (fragment): NCAP_SARS2 - Experimental evidence at protein level: Swiss-Prot protein existence level 1. Packages the positive strand viral genome RNA into a helical ribonucleocapsid (RNP) and plays a fundamental role during virion assembly through its interactions with the viral genome and membrane protein M. Plays an important role in enhancing the efficiency of subgenomic viral RNA transcription as well as viral replication (By similarity). May modulate transforming growth factor-beta signaling by binding host smad3 (By similarity). From Severe acute respiratory syndrome coronavirus 2 (2019-nCoV) (SARS-C
   4728..4745    +  CDS            9xHis (fragment): 9xHis affinity tag
   4755..4804    +  CDS            SET1 (fragment): solubility-enhancement tag derived from T7 phage gene 10B
   4812..4859    +  terminator     T7 terminator: transcription terminator for bacteriophage T7 RNA polymerase
   4896..5324    +  rep_origin     f1 ori (sequence partly withheld): f1 bacteriophage origin of replication; arrow indicates direction of (+) strand synthesis
   5377..5434    +  promoter       AmpR promoter (fragment): bla
   5443..6258    -  CDS            KanR: aminoglycoside phosphotransferase; aph(3')-Ia; confers resistance to kanamycin in bacteria or G418 (Geneticin®) in eukaryotes
>Addgene plasmid #156483 | pETM33_N_NTD | addgene full sequence | sequence record 307745 | Addgene NGS Result
TTGAGATCCTTTTTTTCTGCGCGTAATCTGCTGCTTGCAAACAAAAAAACCACCGCTACCAGCGGTGGTT
TGTTTGCCGGATCAAGAGCTACCAACTCTTTTTCCGAAGGTAACTGGCTTCAGCAGAGCGCAGATACCAA
ATACTGTCCTTCTAGTGTAGCCGTAGTTAGGCCACCACTTCAAGAACTCTGTAGCACCGCCTACATACCT
CGCTCTGCTAATCCTGTTACCAGTGGCTGCTGCCAGTGGCGATAAGTCGTGTCTTACCGGGTTGGACTCA
AGACGATAGTTACCGGATAAGGCGCAGCGGTCGGGCTGAACGGGGGGTTCGTGCACACAGCCCAGCTTGG
AGCGAACGACCTACACCGAACTGAGATACCTACAGCGTGAGCTATGAGAAAGCGCCACGCTTCCCGAAGG
GAGAAAGGCGGACAGGTATCCGGTAAGCGGCAGGGTCGGAACAGGAGAGCGCACGAGGGAGCTTCCAGGG
GGAAACGCCTGGTATCTTTATAGTCCTGTCGGGTTTCGCCACCTCTGACTTGAGCGTCGATTTTTGTGAT
GCTCGTCAGGGGGGCGGAGCCTATGGAAAAACGCCAGCAACGCGGCCTTTTTACGGTTCCTGGCCTTTTG
CTGGCCTTTTGCTCACATGTTCTTTCCTGCGTTATCCCCTGATTCTGTGGATAACCGTATTACCGCCTTT
GAGTGAGCTGATACCGCTCGCCGCAGCCGAACGACCGAGCGCAGCGAGTCAGTGAGCGAGGAAGCGGAAG
AGCGCCTGATGCGGTATTTTCTCCTTACGCATCTGTGCGGTATTTCACACCGCAATGGTGCACTCTCAGT
ACAATCTGCTCTGATGCCGCATAGTTAAGCCAGTATACACTCCGCTATCGCTACGTGACTGGGTCATGGC
TGCGCCCCGACACCCGCCAACACCCGCTGACGCGCCCTGACGGGCTTGTCTGCTCCCGGCATCCGCTTAC
AGACAAGCTGTGACCGTCTCCGGGAGCTGCATGTGTCAGAGGTTTTCACCGTCATCACCGAAACGCGCGA
GGCAGCTGCGGTAAAGCTCATCAGCGTGGTCGTGAAGCGATTCACAGATGTCTGCCTGTTCATCCGCGTC
CAGCTCGTTGAGTTTCTCCAGAAGCGTTAATGTCTGGCTTCTGATAAAGCGGGCCATGTTAAGGGCGGTT
TTTTCCTGTTTGGTCACTGATGCCTCCGTGTAAGGGGGATTTCTGTTCATGGGGGTAATGATACCGATGA
AACGAGAGAGGATGCTCACGATACGGGTTACTGATGATGAACATGCCCGGTTACTGGAACGTTGTGAGGG
TAAACAACTGGCGGTATGGATGCGGCGGGACCAGAGAAAAATCACTCAGGGTCAATGCCAGCGCTTCGTT
AATACAGATGTAGGTGTTCCACAGGGTAGCCAGCAGCATCCTGCGATGCAGATCCGGAACATAATGGTGC
AGGGCGCTGACTTCCGCGTTTCCAGACTTTACGAAACACGGAAACCGAAGACCATTCATGTTGTTGCTCA
GGTCGCAGACGTTTTGCAGCAGCAGTCGCTTCACGTTCGCTCGCGTATCGGTGATTCATTCTGCTAACCA
GTAAGGCAACCCCGCCAGCCTAGCCGGGTCCTCAACGACAGGAGCACGATCATGCGCACCCGTGGGGCCG
CCATGCCGGCGATAATGGCCTGCTTCTCGCCGAAACGTTTGGTGGCGGGACCAGTGACGAAGGCTTGAGC
GAGGGCGTGCAAGATTCCGAATACCGCAAGCGACAGGCCGATCATCGTCGCGCTCCAGCGAAAGCGGTCC
TCGCCGAAAATGACCCAGAGCGCTGCCGGCACCTGTCCTACGAGTTGCATGATAAAGAAGACAGTCATAA
GTGCGGCGACGATAGTCATGCCCCGCGCCCACCGGAAGGAGCTGACTGGGTTGAAGGCTCTCAAGGGCAT
CGGTCGAGATCCCGGTGCCTAATGAGTGAGCTAACTTACATTAATTGCGTTGCGCTCACTGCCCGCTTTC
CAGTCGGGAAACCTGTCGTGCCAGCTGCATTAATGAATCGGCCAACGCGCGGGGAGAGGCGGTTTGCGTA
TTGGGCGCCAGGGTGGTTTTTCTTTTCACCAGTGAGACGGGCAACAGCTGATTGCCCTTCACCGCCTGGC
CCTGAGAGAGTTGCAGCAAGCGGTCCACGCTGGTTTGCCCCAGCAGGCGAAAATCCTGTTTGATGGTGGT
TAACGGCGGGATATAACATGAGCTGTCTTCGGTATCGTCGTATCCCACTACCGAGATATCCGCACCAACG
CGCAGCCCGGACTCGGTAATGGCGCGCATTGCGCCCAGCGCCATCTGATCGTTGGCAACCAGCATCGCAG
TGGGAACGATGCCCTCATTCAGCATTTGCATGGTTTGTTGAAAACCGGACATGGCACTCCAGTCGCCTTC
CCGTTCCGCTATCGGCTGAATTTGATTGCGAGTGAGATATTTATGCCAGCCAGCCAGACGCAGACGCGCC
GAGACAGAACTTAATGGGCCCGCTAACAGCGCGATTTGCTGGTGACCCAATGCGACCAGATGCTCCACGC
CCAGTCGCGTACCGTCTTCATGGGAGAAAATAATACTGTTGATGGGTGTCTGGTCAGAGACATCAAGAAA
TAACGCCGGAACATTAGTGCAGGCAGCTTCCACAGCAATGGCATCCTGGTCATCCAGCGGATAGTTAATG
ATCAGCCCACTGACGCGTTGCGCGAGAAGATTGTGCACCGCCGCTTTACAGGCTTCGACGCCGCTTCGTT
CTACCATCGACACCACCACGCTGGCACCCAGTTGATCGGCGCGAGATTTAATCGCCGCGACAATTTGCGA
CGGCGCGTGCAGGGCCAGACTGGAGGTGGCAACGCCAATCAGCAACGACTGTTTGCCCGCCAGTTGTTGT
GCCACGCGGTTGGGAATGTAATTCAGCTCCGCCATCGCCGCTTCCACTTTTTCCCGCGTTTTCGCAGAAA
CGTGGCTGGCCTGGTTCACCACGCGGGAAACGGTCTGATAAGAGACACCGGCATACTCTGCGACATCGTA
TAACGTTACTGGTTTCACATTCACCACCCTGAATTGACTCTCTTCCGGGCGCTATCATGCCATACCGCGA
AAGGTTTTGCGCCATTCGATGGTGTCCGGGATCTCGACGCTCTCCCTTATGCGACTCCTGCATTAGGAAG
CAGCCCAGTAGTAGGTTGAGGCCGTTGAGCACCGCCGCCGCAAGGAATGGTGCATGCAAGGAGATGGCGC
CCAACAGTCCCCCGGCCACGGGGCCTGCCACCATACCCACGCCGAAACAAGCGCTCATGAGCCCGAAGTG
GCGAGCCCGATCTTCCCCATCGGTGATGTCGGCGATATAGGCGCCAGCAACCGCACCTGTGGCGCCGGTG
ATGCCGGCCACGATGCGTCCGGCGTAGAGGATCGAGATCTCGATCCCGCGAAATTAATACGACTCACTAT
AGGGGAATTGTGAGCGGATAACAATTCCCCTCTAGAAATAATTTTGTTTAACTTTAAGAAGGAGATATAC
CATGAAACATCACCATCACCATCACAACACTAGTAGCAATTCCATGTCCCCTATACTAGGTTATTGGAAA
ATTAAGGGCCTTGTGCAACCCACTCGACTTCTTTTGGAATATCTTGAAGAAAAATATGAAGAGCATTTGT
ATGAGCGCGATGAAGGTGATAAATGGCGAAACAAAAAGTTTGAATTGGGTTTGGAGTTTCCCAATCTTCC
TTATTATATTGATGGTGATGTTAAATTAACACAGTCTATGGCCATCATACGTTATATAGCTGACAAGCAC
AACATGTTGGGTGGTTGTCCAAAAGAGCGTGCAGAGATTTCAATGCTTGAAGGAGCGGTTTTGGATATTA
GATACGGTGTTTCGAGAATTGCATATAGTAAAGACTTTGAAACTCTCAAAGTTGATTTTCTTAGCAAGCT
ACCTGAAATGCTGAAAATGTTCGAAGATCGTTTATGTCATAAAACATATTTAAATGGTGATCATGTAACC
CATCCTGACTTCATGTTGTATGACGCTCTTGATGTTGTTTTATACATGGACCCAATGTGCCTGGATGCGT
TCCCAAAATTAGTTTGTTTTAAAAAACGTATTGAAGCTATCCCACAAATTGATAAGTACTTGAAATCCAG
CAAGTATATAGCATGGCCTTTGCAGGGCTGGCAAGCCACGTTTGGTGGTGGCGACCATCCTCCAAAATCG
GATCTGGAAGTTCTGTTCCAGGGGCCCATGGACGGTAACACCGCGAGCTGGTTCACCGCGCTGACCCAGC
ACGGCAAAGAGGACCTGAAATTTCCGCGTGGTCAAGGCGTGCCGATCAACACCAACAGCAGCCCGGACGA
TCAGATTGGTTACTATCGTCGTGCGACCCGTCGTATCCGTGGTGGCGACGGCAAGATGAAGGACCTGAGC
CCGCGTTGGTACTTTTATTATCTGGGCACCGGTCCGGAGGCGGGTCTGCCGTATGGCGCGAACAAGGACG
GTATCATTTGGGTGGCGACCGAAGGCGCGCTGAACACCCCGAAAGATCACATTGGCACCCGTAACCCGGC
GAACAACGCGGCGATCGTTCTGCAACTGCCGCAAGGCACCACCCTGCCGAAGGGCTTTTACGCGTAAGAA
TTCGAGCTCCGTCGACAAGCTTGCGGCCGCACTCGAGCACCACCACCACCACCACTGAGATCCGGCTGCT
AACAAAGCCCGAAAGGAAGCTGAGTTGGCTGCTGCCACCGCTGAGCAATAACTAGCATAACCCCTTGGGG
CCTCTAAACGGGTCTTGAGGGGTTTTTTGCTGAAAGGAGGAACTATATCCGGATTGGCGAATGGG
[124 nt withheld, positions 4896-5019]
C
[91 nt withheld, positions 5021-5111]
A
[49 nt withheld, positions 5113-5161]
CCTTTGACGTTGGAGTCCACGTTCTTTAATAGTGGACTCTTGTTCCAAACTGGAACAACACTCAACCCTA
TCTCGGTCTATTCTTTTGATTTATAAGGGATTTTGCCGATTTCGGCCTATTGGTTAAAAAATGAGCTGAT
TTAACAAAAATTTAACGCGAATTTTAACAAAATATTAACGCTTACAATTTAGGTGGCACTTTTCGGGGAA
ATGTGCGCGGAACCCCTATTTGTTTATTTTTCTAAATACATTCAAATATGTATCCGCTCATGAATTAATT
CTTAGAAAAACTCATCGAGCATCAAATGAAACTGCAATTTATTCATATCAGGATTATCAATACCATATTT
TTGAAAAAGCCGTTTCTGTAATGAAGGAGAAAACTCACCGAGGCAGTTCCATAGGATGGCAAGATCCTGG
TATCGGTCTGCGATTCCGACTCGTCCAACATCAATACAACCTATTAATTTCCCCTCGTCAAAAATAAGGT
TATCAAGTGAGAAATCACCATGAGTGACGACTGAATCCGGTGAGAATGGCAAAAGTTTATGCATTTCTTT
CCAGACTTGTTCAACAGGCCAGCCATTACGCTCGTCATCAAAATCACTCGCATCAACCAAACCGTTATTC
ATTCGTGATTGCGCCTGAGCGAGACGAAATACGCGATCGCTGTTAAAAGGACAATTACAAACAGGAATCG
AATGCAACCGGCGCAGGAACACTGCCAGCGCATCAACAATATTTTCACCTGAATCAGGATATTCTTCTAA
TACCTGGAATGCTGTTTTCCCGGGGATCGCAGTGGTGAGTAACCATGCATCATCAGGAGTACGGATAAAA
TGCTTGATGGTCGGAAGAGGCATAAATTCCGTCAGCCAGTTTAGTCTGACCATCTCATCTGTAACATCAT
TGGCAACGCTACCTTTGCCATGTTTCAGAAACAACTCTGGCGCATCGGGCTTCCCATACAATCGATAGAT
TGTCGCACCTGATTGCCCGACATTATCGCGAGCCCATTTATACCCATATAAATCAGCATCCATGTTGGAA
TTTAATCGCGGCCTAGAGCAAGACGTTTCCCGTTGAATATGGCTCATAACACCCCTTGTATTACTGTTTA
TGTAAGCAGACAGTTTTATTGTTCATGACCAAAATCCCTTAACGTGAGTTTTCGTTCCACTGAGCGTCAG
ACCCCGTAGAAAAGATCAAAGGATCTTC
